Addgene plasmid #81263: pDONR223_B2M_p.A6V
Purpose: Gateway Donor vector containing B2M , part of the Target Accelerator Plasmid Collection.
Depositing lab: Jesse Boehm & William Hahn & David Root. Depositing organization: Broad Institute. Publication: Systematic Functional Interrogation of Rare Cancer Variants Identifies Oncogenic Alleles. Kim E, Ilic N, Shrestha Y, Zou L, Kamburov A, Zhu C, Yang X, Lubonja R, Tran N, Nguyen C, Lawrence MS, Piccioni F, Bagul M, Doench JG, Chouinard CR, Wu X, Hogstrom L, Natoli T, Tamayo P, Horn H, Corsello SM, Lage K, Root DE, Subramanian A, Golub TR, Getz G, Boehm JS, Hahn WC. Cancer Discov. 2016 Jul;6(7):714-26. doi: 10.1158/2159-8290.CD-16-0160. Epub 2016 May 4. PubMed 27147599.
Backbone
  Vector backbone: pDONR223
  Backbone manufacturer: Invitrogen
  Backbone size w/o insert (bp): 2790
  Vector type: Gateway Entry vector
Growth in bacteria
  Bacterial resistance: Spectinomycin, 50 μg/mL
  Growth temperature: 37°C
  Growth strain: DH5alpha
  Copy number: High Copy
Gene/Insert
  Gene/Insert name: B2M
  Species: H. sapiens (human)
  Mutation: A6V
  GenBank ID: NM_004048.2
  Entrez Gene: B2M (a.k.a. IMD43)
  Promoter: None
  Cloning method: Gateway Cloning
  Sequencing primers: 5′ M13pUC-fwd; 3′ M13-Rev
Terms and licenses: Academic/Nonprofit Terms; Industry Terms: Not Available to Industry
Depositor comments: Closed state: stop codon immediately follows insert
How to cite: pDONR223_B2M_p.A6V was a gift from Jesse Boehm & William Hahn & David Root (Addgene plasmid # 81263 ; http://n2t.net/addgene:81263 ; RRID:Addgene_81263)
