[The description below was written by a language model from this plasmid's Addgene catalogue record and the feature table of its GenBank file.]
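Description:
pDONR223_B2M_p.A6V is a Gateway entry clone built on the Invitrogen pDONR223 backbone, carrying the human beta-2-microglobulin (B2M) open reading frame with an alanine-to-valine substitution at residue 6. The circular plasmid is 3153 bp and is maintained in E. coli at high copy through a ColE1/pUC-type origin. Selection relies on the aadA aminoglycoside adenylyltransferase gene, which confers resistance to spectinomycin and streptomycin. Two rrnB transcription terminators (T1 and T2) lie upstream of the cloning region and help insulate the insert from read-through transcription originating in the backbone.

The B2M variant is not annotated as a feature of its own, but it occupies the interval between the attL1 and attL2 recombination sites. These sites allow the ORF to be moved by an LR Clonase reaction into any compatible Gateway destination vector. The record lists no promoter for the insert, so the plasmid serves as a shuttle and archival clone rather than an expression construct. A T7 promoter sits just outside attL2 on the complementary strand, facing back toward the insert. The clone is in the "closed" configuration, meaning a stop codon immediately follows the coding sequence, so C-terminal tags supplied by a destination vector would not be fused to the protein. M13 forward and reverse primer sites flank the att cassette for sequence verification. The plasmid belongs to the Target Accelerator Plasmid Collection, a set of wild-type and mutant alleles assembled for systematic functional testing of rare cancer-associated variants after transfer into expression vectors.
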