LOCUS       Exported 3153 bp ds-DNA circular SYN 13-MAY-2021
DEFINITION  Gateway Donor vector containing B2M , part of the Target Accelerator
            Plasmid Collection..
ACCESSION   .
VERSION     .
KEYWORDS    pDONR223_B2M_p.A6V
SOURCE      synthetic DNA construct
  ORGANISM  synthetic DNA construct
REFERENCE   1 (bases 1 to 3153)
  AUTHORS   Kim E, Ilic N, Shrestha Y, Zou L, Kamburov A, Zhu C, Yang X, Lubonja
            R, Tran N, Nguyen C, Lawrence MS, Piccioni F, Bagul M, Doench JG,
            Chouinard CR, Wu X, Hogstrom L, Natoli T, Tamayo P, Horn H, Corsello
            SM, Lage K, Root DE, Subramanian A, Golub TR, Getz G, Boehm JS, Hahn
            WC
  TITLE     Systematic Functional Interrogation of Rare Cancer Variants
            Identifies Oncogenic Alleles.
  JOURNAL   Cancer Discov. 2016 Jul;6(7):714-26. doi:
            10.1158/2159-8290.CD-16-0160. Epub 2016 May 4.
  PUBMED    27147599
REFERENCE   2 (bases 1 to 3153)
  AUTHORS   .
  TITLE     Direct Submission
  JOURNAL   Exported May 13, 2021 from SnapGene Server 1.1.58
            http://www.snapgene.com
FEATURES             Location/Qualifiers
     source          1..3153
                     /organism="synthetic DNA construct"
                     /mol_type="other DNA"
     primer_bind     43..65
                     /label=M13/pUC Forward
                     /note="In lacZ gene"
     primer_bind     57..74
                     /label=M13 Forward
                     /note="In lacZ gene. Also called M13-F20 or M13 (-21)
                     Forward"
     primer_bind     58..74
                     /label=M13 fwd
                     /note="common sequencing primer, one of multiple similar
                     variants"
     protein_bind    90..189
                     /gene="mutant version of attL"
                     /label=attL1
                     /bound_moiety="LR Clonase(TM)"
                     /note="recombination site for the Gateway(R) LR reaction"
     protein_bind    complement(553..652)
                     /gene="mutant version of attL"
                     /label=attL2
                     /bound_moiety="LR Clonase(TM)"
                     /note="recombination site for the Gateway(R) LR reaction"
     primer_bind     complement(669..688)
                     /label=T7
                     /note="T7 promoter, forward primer"
     promoter        complement(670..688)
                     /label=T7 promoter
                     /note="promoter for bacteriophage T7 RNA polymerase"
     primer_bind     complement(693..709)
                     /label=M13 rev
                     /note="common sequencing primer, one of multiple similar
                     variants"
     primer_bind     complement(693..709)
                     /label=M13 Reverse
                     /note="In lacZ gene. Also called M13-rev"
     CDS             1140..1931
                     /codon_start=1
                     /gene="aadA"
                     /product="aminoglycoside adenylyltransferase (Murphy,
                     1985)"
                     /label=SmR
                     /note="confers resistance to spectinomycin and
                     streptomycin"
                     /translation="MREAVIAEVSTQLSEVVGVIERHLEPTLLAVHLYGSAVDGGLKPH
                     SDIDLLVTVTVRLDETTRRALINDLLETSASPGESEILRAVEVTIVVHDDIIPWRYPAK
                     RELQFGEWQRNDILAGIFEPATIDIDLAILLTKAREHSVALVGPAAEELFDPVPEQDLF
                     EALNETLTLWNSPPDWAGDERNVVLTLSRIWYSAVTGKIAPKDVAADWAMERLPAQYQP
                     VILEARQAYLGQEEDRLASRADQLEEFVHYVKGEITKVVGK"
     rep_origin      2024..2612
                     /direction=RIGHT
                     /label=ori
                     /note="high-copy-number ColE1/pMB1/pBR322/pUC origin of
                     replication"
     primer_bind     2513..2532
                     /label=pBR322ori-F
                     /note="pBR322 origin, forward primer"
     primer_bind     2766..2783
                     /label=L4440
                     /note="L4440 vector, forward primer"
     terminator      2942..2969
                     /label=rrnB T2 terminator
                     /note="transcription terminator T2 from the E. coli rrnB
                     gene"
     terminator      3061..3147
                     /gene="Escherichia coli rrnB"
                     /label=rrnB T1 terminator
                     /note="transcription terminator T1 from the E. coli rrnB
                     gene"
ORIGIN
        1 ggcagttccc tactctcgcg ttaacgctag catggatgtt ttcccagtca cgacgttgta
       61 aaacgacggc cagtcttaag ctcgggcccc aaataatgat tttattttga ctgatagtga
      121 cctgttcgtt gcaacaaatt gatgagcaat gcttttttat aatgccaact ttgtacaaaa
      181 aagttggcac catgtctcgc tccgtggtct tagctgtgct cgcgctactc tctctttctg
      241 gcctggaggc tnnnnnnnnn nnnnnnnnnn nnnnnnnnnn nnnnnnnnnn nnnnnnnnnn
      301 nnnnnnnnnn nnnnnnnnnn nnnnnnnnnn nnnnnnnnnn nnnnnnnnnn nnnnnnnnnn
      361 nnnnnnnnnn nnnnnnnnnn nnnnnnnnnn nnnnnnnnnn nnnnnnnnnn nnnnnnnnnn
      421 nnnnnnnnnn nnnnnnnnnn nnnnnnnnnn nnnnnnnnnn nnnnnnnnnn nnnnnnnnnn
      481 nnnnnnnnnn nnnnnnnnnn nnnnnnnnnn nnnnnnnnnn nnnnnnnnnn nnnnnnnnnn
      541 nnnnnnnntg attgccaact ttcttgtaca aagttggcat tataagaaag cattgcttat
      601 caatttgttg caacgaacag gtcactatca gtcaaaataa aatcattatt tgccatccag
      661 ctgatatccc ctatagtgag tcgtattaca tggtcatagc tgtttcctgg cagctctggc
      721 ccgtgtctca aaatctctga tgttacattg cacaagataa aaatatatca tcatgcctcc
      781 tctagaccag ccaggacaga aatgcctcga cttcgctgct acccaaggtt gccgggtgac
      841 gcacaccgtg gaaacggatg aaggcacgaa cccagtggac ataagcctgt tcggttcgta
      901 agctgtaatg caagtagcgt atgcgctcac gcaactggtc cagaaccttg accgaacgca
      961 gcggtggtaa cggcgcagtg gcggttttca tggcttgtta tgactgtttt tttggggtac
     1021 agtctatgcc tcgggcatcc aagcagcaag cgcgttacgc cgtgggtcga tgtttgatgt
     1081 tatggagcag caacgatgtt acgcagcagg gcagtcgccc taaaacaaag ttaaacatta
     1141 tgagggaagc ggtgatcgcc gaagtatcga ctcaactatc agaggtagtt ggcgtcatcg
     1201 agcgccatct cgaaccgacg ttgctggccg tacatttgta cggctccgca gtggatggcg
     1261 gcctgaagcc acacagtgat attgatttgc tggttacggt gaccgtaagg cttgatgaaa
     1321 caacgcggcg agctttgatc aacgaccttt tggaaacttc ggcttcccct ggagagagcg
     1381 agattctccg cgctgtagaa gtcaccattg ttgtgcacga cgacatcatt ccgtggcgtt
     1441 atccagctaa gcgcgaactg caatttggag aatggcagcg caatgacatt cttgcaggta
     1501 tcttcgagcc agccacgatc gacattgatc tggctatctt gctgacaaaa gcaagagaac
     1561 atagcgttgc cttggtaggt ccagcggcgg aggaactctt tgatccggtt cctgaacagg
     1621 atctatttga ggcgctaaat gaaaccttaa cgctatggaa ctcgccgccc gactgggctg
     1681 gcgatgagcg aaatgtagtg cttacgttgt cccgcatttg gtacagcgca gtaaccggca
     1741 aaatcgcgcc gaaggatgtc gctgccgact gggcaatgga gcgcctgccg gcccagtatc
     1801 agcccgtcat acttgaagct agacaggctt atcttggaca agaagaagat cgcttggcct
     1861 cgcgcgcaga tcagttggaa gaatttgtcc actacgtgaa aggcgagatc accaaggtag
     1921 tcggcaaata accctcgagc cacccatgac caaaatccct taacgtgagt tacgcgtcgt
     1981 tccactgagc gtcagacccc gtagaaaaga tcaaaggatc ttcttgagat cctttttttc
     2041 tgcgcgtaat ctgctgcttg caaacaaaaa aaccaccgct accagcggtg gtttgtttgc
     2101 cggatcaaga gctaccaact ctttttccga aggtaactgg cttcagcaga gcgcagatac
     2161 caaatactgt tcttctagtg tagccgtagt taggccacca cttcaagaac tctgtagcac
     2221 cgcctacata cctcgctctg ctaatcctgt taccagtggc tgctgccagt ggcgataagt
     2281 cgtgtcttac cgggttggac tcaagacgat agttaccgga taaggcgcag cggtcgggct
     2341 gaacgggggg ttcgtgcaca cagcccagct tggagcgaac gacctacacc gaactgagat
     2401 acctacagcg tgagctatga gaaagcgcca cgcttcccga agggagaaag gcggacaggt
     2461 atccggtaag cggcagggtc ggaacaggag agcgcacgag ggagcttcca gggggaaacg
     2521 cctggtatct ttatagtcct gtcgggtttc gccacctctg acttgagcgt cgatttttgt
     2581 gatgctcgtc aggggggcgg agcctatgga aaaacgccag caacgcggcc tttttacggt
     2641 tcctggcctt ttgctggcct tttgctcaca tgttctttcc tgcgttatcc cctgattctg
     2701 tggataaccg tattaccgcc tttgagtgag ctgataccgc tcgccgcagc cgaacgaccg
     2761 agcgcagcga gtcagtgagc gaggaagcgg aagagcgccc aatacgcaaa ccgcctctcc
     2821 ccgcgcgttg gccgattcat taatgcagct ggcacgacag gtttcccgac tggaaagcgg
     2881 gcagtgagcg caacgcaatt aatacgcgta ccgctagcca ggaagagttt gtagaaacgc
     2941 aaaaaggcca tccgtcagga tggccttctg cttagtttga tgcctggcag tttatggcgg
     3001 gcgtcctgcc cgccaccctc cgggccgttg cttcacaacg ttcaaatccg ctcccggcgg
     3061 atttgtccta ctcaggagag cgttcaccga caaacaacag ataaaacgaa aggcccagtc
     3121 ttccgactga gcctttcgtt ttatttgatg cct
//
