>Addgene plasmid #81263 | pDONR223_B2M_p.A6V | depositor partial sequence | sequence record 154582 | Insert sequence
ATGTCTCGCTCCGTGGTCTTAGCTGTGCTCGCGCTACTCTCTCTTTCTGGCCTGGAGGCT
[297 nt withheld, positions 61-357]
